>Addgene plasmid #58284 | pERB130 | depositor full sequence | sequence record 112594 | pERB130 sequence 13743 bps
AAGCTTAATAAACACGGAAGGAGACAATACCGGAAGGAACCCGCGCTATGACGGCAATAAAAAGACAGAA
TAAAACGCACGGGTGTTGGGTCGTTTGTTCATAAACGCGGGGTTCGGTCCCAGGGCTGGCACTCTGTCGA
TACCCCACCGAGACCCCATTGGGGCCAATACGCCCGCGTTTCTTCCTTTTCCCCACCCCACCCCCCAAGT
TCGGGTGAAGGCCCAGGGCTCGCAGCCAACGTCGGGGCGGCAGGCCCTGCCATAGCCACTGGCCCCGTGG
GTTAGGGACGGGGTCCCCCATTCGAGAATAAATAACTTCGTATAAAGTATCCTATACGAAGTTATCACCC
TGCAGTACGTATCCGGTAGCCTTGCAGAAGTTGGTCGTGAGGCACTGGGCAGGTAAGTATCAAGGTTACA
AGACAGGTTTAAGGAGACCAATAGAAACTGGGCTTGTCGAGACAGAGAAGACTCTTGCGTTTCGGTCGAC
TTCTAGAGCTCTGGAGGCTTGCTGAAGGCTGTATGCTGATATGGATTCATGTGCACATGGTTTTGGCCAC
TGACTGACCATGTGCATGAATCCATATCAGGACACAAGGCCTGTTACTAGCACTCACATGGAACAAATGG
CCGAATTCGGCGCTAGCTGCTGATATCGCATACGCGTGGACCAGATAGGCACCTATTGGTCTTACTGACA
TCCACTTTGCCTTTCTCTCCACAGGTGTCGGTACCGCGGGCCCGGGATCCACCGGCGCGCCACCATGTCT
GTGGATCCAATGACCTACGAGGCCCAGTTCTTTGGCTTCACGCCACAAACGTGCATGCTTCGGATCTACA
TTGCATTTCAAGACTACCTATTTGAAGTGATGCAGGCCGTTGAACAGGTTATTCTGAAGAAGCTGGATGG
CATCCCAGACTGTGACATTAGCCCAGTGCAGATTCGCAAATGCACAGAGAAGTTTCTTTGCTTCATGAAA
GGACATTTTGATAACCTTTTTAGCAAAATGGAGCAACTGTTTTTGCAGCTGATTTTACGTATTCCCTCAA
ACATCTTGCTTCCTGAAGATAAATGTAAGGAGACACCTTATAGTGAGGAAGATTTTCAGCATCTCCAGAA
AGAAATTGAACAGTTACAGGAGAAGTACAAGACTGAATTATGTACTAAGCAGGCCCTTCTTGCAGAATTA
GAAGAGCAAAAAATTGTTCAGGCCAAACTCAAACAGACGTTGACTTTCTTTGATGAGCTTCATAATGTTG
GCAGAGATCATGGGACTAGTGATTTTAGGGAGAGTTTAGTATCCCTGGTTCAGAACTCCAGAAAACTACA
GAACATTAGAGACAATGTGGAAAAGGAATCGAAACGACTGAAAATATCTATGCTAGCAGTCGCCACCATG
GTGAGCAAGGGCGAGGAGCTGTTCACCGGGGTGGTGCCCATCCTGGTCGAGCTGGACGGCGACGTAAACG
GCCACAAGTTCAGCGTGTCCGGCGAGGGCGAGGGCGATGCCACCTACGGCAAGCTGACCCTGAAGTTCAT
CTGCACCACCGGCAAGCTGCCCGTGCCCTGGCCCACCCTCGTGACCACCCTGACCTACGGCGTGCAGTGC
TTCAGCCGCTACCCCGACCACATGAAGCAGCACGACTTCTTCAAGTCCGCCATGCCCGAAGGCTACGTCC
AGGAGCGCACCATCTTCTTCAAGGACGACGGCAACTACAAGACCCGCGCCGAGGTGAAGTTCGAGGGCGA
CACCCTGGTGAACCGCATCGAGCTGAAGGGCATCGACTTCAAGGAGGACGGCAACATCCTGGGGCACAAG
CTGGAGTACAACTACAACAGCCACAACGTCTATATCATGGCCGACAAGCAGAAGAACGGCATCAAGGTGA
ACTTCAAGATCCGCCACAACATCGAGGACGGCAGCGTGCAGCTCGCCGACCACTACCAGCAGAACACCCC
CATCGGCGACGGCCCCGTGCTGCTGCCCGACAACCACTACCTGAGCACCCAGTCCGCCCTGAGCAAAGAC
CCCAACGAGAAGCGCGATCACATGGTCCTGCTGGAGTTCGTGACCGCCGCCGGGATCACTCTCGGCATGG
ACGAGCTGTACAAGGGTGGTGAATTCTCTAGAGGAGTGCAGGTGGAAACCATCTCCCCAGGAGACGGGCG
CACCTTCCCCAAGCGCGGCCAGACCTGCGTGGTGCACTACACCGGGATGCTTGAAGATGGAAAGAAATTT
GATTCCTCCCGGGACAGAAACAAGCCCTTTAAGTTTATGCTAGGCAAGCAGGAGGTGATCCGAGGCTGGG
AAGAAGGGGTTGCCCAGATGAGTGTGGGTCAGAGAGCCAAACTGACTATATCTCCAGATTATGCCTATGG
TGCCACTGGGCACCCAGGCATCATCCCACCACATGCCACTCTCGTCTTCGATGTGGAGCTTCTAAAACTG
GAAACTAGAGGCGTGCAGGTCGAGACCATCAGCCCCGGCGACGGCCGCACCTTTCCCAAGAGAGGCCAGA
CTTGCGTGGTCCACTACACCGGCATGCTGGAGGACGGCAAGAAGTTCGACAGCAGCCGCGACCGCAACAA
GCCCTTCAAGTTCATGCTGGGCAAACAGGAAGTGATCCGCGGCTGGGAGGAAGGCGTGGCTCAGATGAGC
GTGGGGCAGCGGGCCAAGCTGACCATCAGCCCCGACTATGCCTACGGCGCCACCGGCCACCCCGGCATCA
TCCCCCCCCACGCCACCCTGGTGTTCGACGTGGAGCTGCTGAAGCTGGAGACTAGTGAATTCGGAGTGCA
GGTGGAAACCATCTCCCCAGGAGACGGGCGCACCTTCCCCAAGCGCGGCCAGACCTGCGTGGTGCACTAC
ACCGGGATGCTTGAAGATGGAAAGAAATTTGATTCCTCCCGGGACAGAAACAAGCCCTTTAAGTTTATGC
TAGGCAAGCAGGAGGTGATCCGAGGCTGGGAAGAAGGGGTTGCCCAGATGAGTGTGGGTCAGAGAGCCAA
ACTGACTATATCTCCAGATTATGCCTATGGTGCCACTGGGCACCCAGGCATCATCCCACCACATGCCACT
CTCGTCTTCGATGTGGAGCTTCTAAAACTGGAATGATCTAGAGGGCCCTATTCTCCGGATAACCGGAGGT
GCAGGCTGCCTATGCATGTTAACAATTGCATCGATAAGCTTGATATCGAATTCCTGCAGCCCGGGGGATC
CGCCCCTCTCCCTCCCCCCCCCCTAACGTTACTGGCCGAAGCCGCTTGGAATAAGGCCGGTGTGCGTTTG
TCTATATGTTATTTTCCACCATATTGCCGTCTTTTGGCAATGTGAGGGCCCGGAAACCTGGCCCTGTCTT
CTTGACGAGCATTCCTAGGGGTCTTTCCCCTCTCGCCAAAGGAATGCAAGGTCTGTTGAATGTCGTGAAG
GAAGCAGTTCCTCTGGAAGCTTCTTGAAGACAAACAACGTCTGTAGCGACCCTTTGCAGGCAGCGGAACC
CCCCACCTGGCGACAGGTGCCTCTGCGGCCAAAAGCCACGTGTATAAGATACACCTGCAAAGGCGGCACA
ACCCCAGTGCCACGTTGTGAGTTGGATAGTTGTGGAAAGAGTCAAATGGCTCTCCTCAAGCGTATTCAAC
AAGGGGCTGAAGGATGCCCAGAAGGTACCCCATTGTATGGGATCTGATCTGGGGCCTCGGTACACATGCT
TTACATGTGTTTAGTCGAGGTTAAAAAAACGTCTAGGCCCCCCGAACCACGGGGACGTGGTTTTCCTTTG
AAAAACACGATGATAATATGGCCACAACCATGACCGAGTACAAGCCCACGGTGCGCCTCGCCACCCGCGA
CGACGTCCCCCGGGCCGTACGCACCCTCGCCGCCGCGTTCGCCGACTACCCCGCCACGCGCCACACCGTC
GACCCGGACCGCCACATCGAGCGGGTCACCGAGCTGCAAGAACTCTTCCTCACGCGCGTCGGGCTCGACA
TCGGCAAGGTGTGGGTCGCGGACGACGGCGCCGCGGTGGCGGTCTGGACCACGCCGGAGAGCGTCGAAGC
GGGGGCGGTGTTCGCCGAGATCGGCCCGCGCATGGCCGAGTTGAGCGGTTCCCGGCTGGCCGCGCAGCAA
CAGATGGAAGGCCTCCTGGCGCCGCACCGGCCCAAGGAGCCCGCGTGGTTCCTGGCCACCGTCGGCGTGT
CGCCCGACCACCAGGGCAAGGGTCTGGGCAGCGCCGTCGTGCTCCCCGGAGTGGAGGCGGCCGAGCGCGC
CGGGGTGCCCGCCTTCCTGGAGACCTCCGCGCCCCGCAACCTCCCCTTCTACGAGCGGCTCGGCTTCACC
GTCACCGCCGACGTCGAGGTGCCCGAAGGACCGCGCACCTGGTGCATGACCCGCAAGCCCGGTGCCTAGC
CGGAGACCGAAAGGAGCGCACGACCCCATGGCTCCGACCGAAGCCGACCCGGGCGGCCCCGCCGACCCCG
CACCCGCCCCCGAGGCCCACCGACTCTAGAGCTCGCTGATCAGCCTCGACTGTGCCTTCTAGTTGCCAGC
CATCTGTTGTTTGCCCCTCCCCCGTGCCTTCCTTGACCCTGGAAGGTGCCACTCCCACTGTCCTTTCCTA
ATAAAATGAGGAAATTGCATCGCATTGTCTGAGTAGGTGTCATTCTATTCTGGGGGGTGGGGTGGGGCAG
GACAGCAAGGGGGAGGATTGGGAAGACAATAGCACTAGTTTCGCGTTAAGATACATTGATGAGTTTGGAC
AAACCACAACTAGAATGCAGTGAAAAAAATGCTTTATTTGTGAAATTTGTGATGCTATTGCTTTATTTGT
AACCATTATAAGCTGCAATAAACAAGTTAACAACAACAATTGCATTCATTTTATGTTTCAGGTTCAGGGG
GAGGTGTGGGAGGTTTTTTAAAGCAAGTAAAACCTCTACAAATGTGGTATGGCTGATTATGATCAGTTAT
CTAGATCCGGTGGATCTATTTACCCGGGGAGCATGTCAAGGTCAAAATCGTCAAGGGCATCGGCTGGGAG
CATGTCTAAGTCAAAATCGTCAAGGGCGTCGGTCGGCCCGCCGCTTTCGCACTTTAGCTGTTTCTCCAGG
CCACATATGATTAGTTCCAGGCCGAAAAGGAAGGCAGGTTCGGCTCCCTGCCGGTCGAACAGCTCAATTG
CTTGTCTCAGAAGTGGGGGCATAGAATCGGTGGTAGGTGTCTCTCTTTCCTCTTTTGCTACTTGATGCTC
CTGTTCCTCCAATACGCAGCCCAGTGTAAAGTGGCCCACGGCGGACAGAGCGTACAGTGCGTTCTCCAGG
GAGAAGCCTTGCTGACACAGGAACGCGAGCTGATTTTCCAGGGTTTCGTACTGTTTCTCTGTTGGGCGGG
TGCCGAGATGCACTTTAGCCCCGTCGCGATGTGAGAGGAGAGCACAGCGGTATGACTTGGCGTTGTTCCG
CAGAAAGTCTTGCCATGACTCGCCTTCCAGGGGGCAGAAGTGGGTATGATGCCTGTCCAGCATCTCGATT
GGCAGGGCATCGAGCAGGGCCCGCTTGTTCTTCACGTGCCAGTACAGGGTAGGCTGCTCAACTCCCAGCT
TTTGAGCGAGTTTCCTTGTCGTCAGGCCTTCGATACCGACACCATTGAGTAATTCCAGAGCTCCGTTTAT
GACTTTGCTCTTGTCCAGCCTAGACATGGTGGCTAGCGTCTAACAAAAAAGCCAAAAACGGCCAGAATTT
AGCGGACAATTTACTAGTCTAACACTGAAAATTACATATTGACCCAAATGATTACATTTCAAAAGGTGCC
TAAAAAACTTCACAAAACACACTCGCCAACCCCGAGCGCATAGTTCAAAACCGGAGCTTCAGCTACTTAA
GAAGATAGGTACATAAAACCGACCAAAGAAACTGACGCCTCACTTATCCCTCCCCTCACCAGAGGTCCGG
CGCCTGTCGATTCAGGAGAGCCTACCCTAGGCCCGAACCCTGCGTCCTGCGACGGAGAAAAGCCTACCGC
ACACCTACCGGCAGGTGGCCCCACCCTGCATTATAAGCCAACAGAACGGGTGACGTCACGACACGACGAG
GGCGCGCGCTCCCAAAGGTACGGGTGCACTGCCCAACGGCACCGCCATAACTGCCGCCCCCGCAACAGAC
GACAAACCGAGTTCTCCAGTCAGTGACAAACTTCACGTCAGGGTCCCCAGATGGTGCCCCAGCCCATCTC
ACCCGAATAAGAGCTTTCCCGCATTAGCGAAGGCCTCAAGACCTTGGGTTCTTGCCGCCCACCATGCCCC
CCACCTTGTTTCAACGACCTCACAGCCCGCCTCACAAGCGTCTTCCATTCAAGACTCGGGAACAGCCGCC
ATTTTGCTGCGCTCCCCCCAACCCCCAGTTCAGGGCAACCTTGCTCGCGGACCCAGACTACAGCCCTTGG
CGGTCTCTCCACACGCTTCCGTCCCACCGAGCGGCCCGGCGGCCACGAAAGCCCCGGCCAGCCCAGCAGC
CCGCTACTCACCAAGTGACGATCACAGCGATCCACAAACAAGAACCGCGACCCAAATCCCGGCTGCGACG
GAACTAGCTGTGCCACACCCGGCGCGTCCTTATATAATCATCGGCGTTCACCGCCCCACGGAGATCCCTC
CGCAGAATCGCCGAGAAGGGACTACTTTTCCTCGCCTGTTCCGCTCTCTGGAAAGAAAACCAGTGCCCTA
GAGTCACCCAAGTCCCGTCCTAAAATGTCCTTCTGCTGATACTGGGGTTCTAAGGCCGAGTCTTATGAGC
AGCGGGCCGCTGTCCTGAGCGTCCGGGCGGAAGGATCAGGACGCTCGCTGCGCCCTTCGTCTGACGTGGC
AGCGCTCGCCGTGAGGAGGGGGGCGCCCGCGGGAGGCGCCAAAACCCGGCGCGGAGGCCACGCGTACTAG
ACGAGTTTACTCCCTATCAGTGATAGAGAACGATGTCGAGTTTACTCCCTATCAGTGATAGAGAACGTAT
GTCGAGTTTACTCCCTATCAGTGATAGAGAACGTATGTCGAGTTTACTCCCTATCAGTGATAGAGAACGT
ATGTCGAGTTTATCCCTATCAGTGATAGAGAACGTATGTCGAGTTTACTCCCTATCAGTGATAGAGAACG
TATGTCGAGGTAGGCGTGTACGGTGGGAGGCCTATATAAGCAGAGCTCGTTTAGTGAACCGTCAGATCGC
ACCGGGTGACTCTCTTAAGGTAGCCTTGCAGAAGTTGGTCGTGAGGCACTGGGCAGGTAAGTATCAAGGT
TACAAGACAGGTTTAAGGAGACCAATAGAAACTGGGCTTGTCGAGACAGAGAAGACTCTTGCGTTTCGGT
CGACTTCTAGAGCTCTGGAGGCTTGCTGAAGGCTGTATGCTAGAGACGTACAGATGCGTCTCACAGGACA
CAAGGCCTGTTACTAGCACTCACATGGAACAAATGGCCGAATTCGGCGCTAGCTGCTGATATCGCATACG
CGTGGACCAGATAGGCACCTATTGGTCTTACTGACATCCACTTTGCCTTTCTCTCCACAGGTGTCGGTAC
CGCGGGCCCGGGATCCACCGGTCACCATGGCTTCTAGAATCCTCTGGCATGAGATGTGGCATGAAGGCCT
GGAAGAGGCATCTCGTTTGTACTTTGGGGAAAGGAACGTGAAAGGCATGTTTGAGGTGCTGGAGCCCTTG
CATGCTATGATGGAACGGGGCCCCCAGACTCTGAAGGAAACATCCTTTAATCAGGCCTATGGTCGAGATT
TAATGGAGGCCCAAGAGTGGTGCAGGAAGTACATGAAATCAGGGAATGTCAAGGACCTCCTCCAAGCCTG
GGACCTCTATTATCATGTGTTCCGACGAATCTCAAAGACTAGTCCGGTCGCCACCATGGTGAGCAAGGGC
GAGGAGGATAACATGGCCATCATCAAGGAGTTCATGCGCTTCAAGGTGCACATGGAGGGCTCCGTGAACG
GCCACGAGTTCGAGATCGAGGGCGAGGGCGAGGGCCGCCCCTACGAGGGCACCCAGACCGCCAAGCTGAA
GGTGACCAAGGGTGGCCCCCTGCCCTTCGCCTGGGACATCCTGTCCCCTCAGTTCATGTACGGCTCCAAG
GCCTACGTGAAGCACCCCGCCGACATCCCCGACTACTTGAAGCTGTCCTTCCCCGAGGGCTTCAAGTGGG
AGCGCGTGATGAACTTCGAGGACGGCGGCGTGGTGACCGTGACCCAGGACTCCTCCCTGCAGGACGGCGA
GTTCATCTACAAGGTGAAGCTGCGCGGCACCAACTTCCCCTCCGACGGCCCCGTAATGCAGAAGAAGACC
ATGGGCTGGGAGGCCTCCTCCGAGCGGATGTACCCCGAGGACGGCGCCCTGAAGGGCGAGATCAAGCAGA
GGCTGAAGCTGAAGGACGGCGGCCACTACGACGCTGAGGTCAAGACCACCTACAAGGCCAAGAAGCCCGT
GCAGCTGCCCGGCGCCTACAACGTCAACATCAAGTTGGACATCACCTCCCACAACGAGGACTACACCATC
GTGGAACAGTACGAACGCGCCGAGGGCCGCCACTCCACCGGCGGCATGGACGAGCTGTATAAGGCCAGCC
TGATGGAAGACCTGGGGGAAAACACCATGGTTTTATCCACCCTGAGATCTTTGAACAACTTCATCTCTCA
GCGTGTGGAGGGAGGCTCTGGACTGGATATTTCTACCTCGGCCCCAGGTTCTCTGCAGATGCAGTACCAG
CAGAGCATGCAGCTGGAGGAAAGAGCAGAGCAGATCCGTTCGAAGTCCCACCTCATCCAGGTGGAGCGGG
AGAAAATGCAGATGGAGCTGAGTCACAAGAGGGCTCGAGTGGAGCTGGAGAGAGCAGCCAGCACCAGTGC
CAGGAACTACGAGCGTGAGGTCGACCGCAACCAGGAGCTCCTGACGCGCATCCGGCAGCTTCAGGAGCGG
GAGGCCGGGGCGGAGGAGAAGATGCAGGAGCAGCTGGAGCGCAACAGGCAGTGTCAGCAGAACTTGGATG
CTGCCAGCAAGAGGCTGCGTGAGAAAGAGGACAGTCTGGCCCAGGCTGGCGAGACCATCAACGCACTGAA
GGGGAGGATCTCGGAACTGCAGTGGAGCGTGATGGACCAGGAGATGCGGGTGAAGCGCCTGGAGTCGGAG
AAGCAGGAGCTGCAGGAGCAGCTGGACCTGCAACACAAAAAATGCCAGGAAGCCAATCAGAAAATCCAGG
AACTCCAGGCCAGCCAAGAAGCAAGAGCAGACCACGAGCAGCAGATTAAGGATCTGGAGCAGAAGCTGTC
CCTGCAAGAGCAGGATGCAGCGATTGTGAAGAACATGAAGTCTGAGCTGGTACGGCTCCCTAGGCTGGAA
CGGGAGCTGAAGCAGCTGCGGGAGGAGAGCGCGCACCTGCGGGAGGAGAGCGCGCACCTGCGGGAGATGA
GAGAGACCAACGGGCTGCTCCAGGAAGAGCTGGAAGGGCTGCAGAGGAAGCTGGGGCGCCAGGAGAAGAT
GCAGGAGACGCTGGTTGGCTTGGAGCTGGAGAACGAGAGGCTGCTGGCCAAGCTGCAAAGCTGGGAGAGA
CTGGACCAGACCATGGGCCTGAGCATCAGGACTCCAGAAGACCTTTCCAGATTCGTGGTTGAGCTGCAGC
AGAGGGAGCTTGCCTTGAAGGACAAGAACAGCGCCGTCACCAGCAGCGCCCGGGGGCTGGAGAAGGCCAG
GCAGCAGCTGCAGGAGGAGCTCCGGCAGGTCAGCGGCCAGCTGTTGGAGGAGAGGAAGAAGCGCGAGACC
CACGAGGCGCTGGCCCGGAGGCTCCAGAAACGGGTCCTGCTGCTCACCAAGGAGCGGGACGGTATGCGGG
CCATCCTGGGGTCCTACGACAGCGAGCTGACCCCGGCCGAGTACTCACCCCAGCTGACGCGGCGCATGCG
GGAGGCTGAGGATATGGTGCAGAAGGTGCACAGCCACAGCGCCGAGATGGAGGCTCAGCTGTCGCAGGCC
CTGGAGGAGCTGGGAGGCCAGAAACAAAGAGCAGACATGCTGGAGATGGAGCTGAAGATGCTGAAGTCTC
AGTCCAGCTCTGCCGAACAGAGCTTCCTGTTCTCCAGGGAGGAGGCGGACACGCTCAGGTTGAAGGTCGA
GGAGCTGGAAGGCGAGCGGAGTCGGCTGGAGGAGGAAAAGAGGATGCTGGAGGCACAGCTGGAGCGGCGA
GCTCTGCAGGGTGACTATGACCAGAGCAGGACCAAAGTGCTGCACATGAGCCTGAACCCCACCAGTGTGG
CCAGGCAGCGCCTGCACGAGGACCACAGCCAGCTGCAGGCGGAGTGCGAGCGACTGCGCGGGCTCCTGCG
CGCCATGGAGAGAGGAGGCACCGTCCCAGCCGACCTTGAGGCTGCCGCCGCGAGTCTGCCATCGTCCAAG
GAGGTGGCAGAGCTGAAGAAGCAGGTGGAGAGTGCCGAGCTGAAGAACCAGCGGCTCAAGGAGGTTTTCC
AGACCAAGATCCAGGAGTTCCGCAAGGCCTGCTACACGCTCACCGGCTACCAGATCGACATCACCACGGA
GAACCAGTACCGGCTGACCTCGCTGTACGCCGAGCACCCAGGCGACTGCCTCATCTTCAAGGCCACCAGC
CCCTCGGGTTCCAAGATGCAGCTACTGGAGACAGAGTTCTCACACACCGTGGGCGAGCTCATCGAGGTGC
ACCTGCGGCGCCAGGACAGCATCCCTGCCTTCCTCAGCTCGCTCACCCTCGAGCTCTTCAGCCGCCAGAC
CGTGGCGTAGGGATCCCTATGATGTACAAGTAAACACTCAGGTGCAGGCTGCCTATCAGAAGGTGGTGGC
TGGTGTGGCCAATGCCCTGGCTCACAAATACCACTGAGATCTTTTTCCCTCTGCCAAAAATTATGGGGAC
ATCATGAAGCCCCTTGAGCATCTGACTTCTGGCTAATAAAGGAAATTTATTTTCATTGCAATAGTGTGTT
GGAATTTTTTGTGTCTCTCACTCGGAAGGACATATGGGAGGGCAAATCATTTAAAACATCAGAATGAGTA
TTTGGTTTAGAGTTTGGCAACATATGCCATATGCTGGCTGCCATGAACAAAGGTGGCTATAAAGAGGTCA
TCAGTATATGAAACAGCCCCCTGCTGTCCATTCCTTATTCCATAGAAAAGCCTTGACTTGAGGTTAGATT
TTTTTTATATTTTGTTTTGTGTTATTTTTTTCTTTAACATCCCTAAAATTTTCCTTACATGTTTTACTAG
CCAGATTTTTCCTCCTCTCCTGACTACTCCCAGTCATAGCTGTCCCTCTTCTCTTATGAAGATCCCTCGA
CCTGAGCGTCGAGCTAGCATATGGATCCATATAACTTCGTATAATGTATGCTATACGAAGTTATTACGAT
ACCGTCAACTTGTTTATTGCAGCTTATAATGGTTACAAATAAAGCAATAGCATCACAAATTTCACAAATA
AAGCATTTTTTTCACTGCATTCTAGTTGTGGTTTGTCCAAACTCATCAATGTATCTTAGGTACCCAGCTT
TTGTTCCCTTTAGTGAGGGTTAATTGCGCGCTTGGCGTAATCATGGTCATAGCTGTTTCCTGTGTGAAAT
TGTTATCCGCTCACAATTCCACACAACATACGAGCCGGAAGCATAAAGTGTAAAGCCTGGGGTGCCTAAT
GAGTGAGCTAACTCACATTAATTGCGTTGCGCTCACTGCCCGCTTTCCAGTCGGGAAACCTGTCGTGCCA
GCTGCATTAATGAATCGGCCAACGCGCGGGGAGAGGCGGTTTGCGTATTGGGCGCTCTTCCGCTTCCTCG
CTCACTGACTCGCTGCGCTCGGTCGTTCGGCTGCGGCGAGCGGTATCAGCTCACTCAAAGGCGGTAATAC
GGTTATCCACAGAATCAGGGGATAACGCAGGAAAGAACATGTGAGCAAAAGGCCAGCAAAAGGCCAGGAA
CCGTAAAAAGGCCGCGTTGCTGGCGTTTTTCCATAGGCTCCGCCCCCCTGACGAGCATCACAAAAATCGA
CGCTCAAGTCAGAGGTGGCGAAACCCGACAGGACTATAAAGATACCAGGCGTTTCCCCCTGGAAGCTCCC
TCGTGCGCTCTCCTGTTCCGACCCTGCCGCTTACCGGATACCTGTCCGCCTTTCTCCCTTCGGGAAGCGT
GGCGCTTTCTCATAGCTCACGCTGTAGGTATCTCAGTTCGGTGTAGGTCGTTCGCTCCAAGCTGGGCTGT
GTGCACGAACCCCCCGTTCAGCCCGACCGCTGCGCCTTATCCGGTAACTATCGTCTTGAGTCCAACCCGG
TAAGACACGACTTATCGCCACTGGCAGCAGCCACTGGTAACAGGATTAGCAGAGCGAGGTATGTAGGCGG
TGCTACAGAGTTCTTGAAGTGGTGGCCTAACTACGGCTACACTAGAAGAACAGTATTTGGTATCTGCGCT
CTGCTGAAGCCAGTTACCTTCGGAAAAAGAGTTGGTAGCTCTTGATCCGGCAAACAAACCACCGCTGGTA
GCGGTGGTTTTTTTGTTTGCAAGCAGCAGATTACGCGCAGAAAAAAAGGATCTCAAGAAGATCCTTTGAT
CTTTTCTACGGGGTCTGACGCTCAGTGGAACGAAAACTCACGTTAAGGGATTTTGGTCATGAGATTATCA
AAAAGGATCTTCACCTAGATCCTTTTAAATTAAAAATGAAGTTTTAAATCAATCTAAAGTATATATGAGT
AAACTTGGTCTGACAGTTACCAATGCTTAATCAGTGAGGCACCTATCTCAGCGATCTGTCTATTTCGTTC
ATCCATAGTTGCCTGACTCCCCGTCGTGTAGATAACTACGATACGGGAGGGCTTACCATCTGGCCCCAGT
GCTGCAATGATACCGCGAGACCCACGCTCACCGGCTCCAGATTTATCAGCAATAAACCAGCCAGCCGGAA
GGGCCGAGCGCAGAAGTGGTCCTGCAACTTTATCCGCCTCCATCCAGTCTATTAATTGTTGCCGGGAAGC
TAGAGTAAGTAGTTCGCCAGTTAATAGTTTGCGCAACGTTGTTGCCATTGCTACAGGCATCGTGGTGTCA
CGCTCGTCGTTTGGTATGGCTTCATTCAGCTCCGGTTCCCAACGATCAAGGCGAGTTACATGATCCCCCA
TGTTGTGCAAAAAAGCGGTTAGCTCCTTCGGTCCTCCGATCGTTGTCAGAAGTAAGTTGGCCGCAGTGTT
ATCACTCATGGTTATGGCAGCACTGCATAATTCTCTTACTGTCATGCCATCCGTAAGATGCTTTTCTGTG
ACTGGTGAGTACTCAACCAAGTCATTCTGAGAATAGTGTATGCGGCGACCGAGTTGCTCTTGCCCGGCGT
CAATACGGGATAATACCGCGCCACATAGCAGAACTTTAAAAGTGCTCATCATTGGAAAACGTTCTTCGGG
GCGAAAACTCTCAAGGATCTTACCGCTGTTGAGATCCAGTTCGATGTAACCCACTCGTGCACCCAACTGA
TCTTCAGCATCTTTTACTTTCACCAGCGTTTCTGGGTGAGCAAAAACAGGAAGGCAAAATGCCGCAAAAA
AGGGAATAAGGGCGACACGGAAATGTTGAATACTCATACTCTTCCTTTTTCAATATTATTGAAGCATTTA
TCAGGGTTATTGTCTCATGAGCGGATACATATTTGAATGTATTTAGAAAAATAAACAAATAGGGGTTCCG
CGCACATTTCCCCGAAAAGTGCC
Features (pLannotate 1.2.2; 42 found; start..end, strand, type, name):
     52..100     +  polyA_signal   HSV TK poly(A) signal: herpes simplex virus thymidine kinase polyadenylation signal (Cole and Stacy, 1985)
    312..345     -  protein_bind   lox2272: Cre-mediated recombination occurs in the 8-bp core sequence (GGATACTT). lox2272 sites are compatible with each other, but incompatible with loxP or loxN sites (Lee and Saito, 1988). Cre recombinase
    403..483     +  intron         chimeric intron (fragment): chimera between introns from human β-globin and immunoglobulin heavy chain genes
    501..527     +  ncRNA          5' miR-155: sequence upstream of the precursor of mouse miR-155 microRNA (Uva et al., 2013) miRNA
    591..632     +  ncRNA          3' miR-155: sequence downstream of the precursor of mouse miR-155 microRNA (Uva et al., 2013) miRNA
    674..724     +  intron         chimeric intron (fragment): chimera between introns from human β-globin and immunoglobulin heavy chain genes
    729..755     +  misc_feature   MCS (fragment): multiple cloning site
    765..1379    +  CDS            MIS12: MIS12_HUMAN - Experimental evidence at protein level: Swiss-Prot protein existence level 1. Part of the MIS12 complex which is required for normal chromosome alignment and segregation and for kinetochore formation during mitosis (PubMed:12515822, PubMed:15502821, PubMed:16585270). Essential for proper kinetochore microtubule attachments (PubMed:23891108). From Homo sapiens (Human).
   1398..2114    +  CDS            EGFP: EGFP is a basic (constitutively fluorescent) green fluorescent protein published in 1996, derived from Aequorea victoria. It is reported to be a rapidly-maturing weak dimer with moderate acid sensitivity.
   2133..2453    +  CDS            DmrB: F36V mutant of FK506-binding protein FKBP12 binds synthetic ligands that do not bind wild-type FKBP
   2460..2780    +  CDS            FKBP: human FK506-binding protein FKBP12 synthetic gene with alternative codons
   2793..3116    +  CDS            FKBP: human FK506-binding protein FKBP12
   3180..3221    -  misc_feature   MCS (fragment): pBluescript multiple cloning site
   3223..3809    +  misc_feature   IRES2: internal ribosome entry site (IRES) of the encephalomyocarditis virus (EMCV)
   3810..4407    +  CDS            PuroR (fragment): puromycin N-acetyltransferase; pac from Streptomyces alboniger; confers resistance to puromycin
   4438..4503    +  CDS            dmpM (fragment): DMPM_STRAD - Protein inferred from homology: Swiss-Prot protein existence level 3. From Streptomyces alboniger.
   4530..4641    +  polyA_signal   bGH poly(A) signal: bovine growth hormone polyadenylation signal
   4737..4858    -  polyA_signal   SV40 poly(A) signal: SV40 polyadenylation signal
   4881..4965    -  CDS            large T antigen (fragment): large T antigen from SV40 (simian virus 40)
   4990..5697    -  CDS            rtTA3: reverse tetracycline transactivator 3 activates expression from Tet-responsive promoters in the presence of doxycycline
   5708..6919    -  promoter       UbC promoter: human ubiquitin C promoter
   6932..7210    +  promoter       tight TRE promoter (fragment): Tet-responsive promoter PTight, consisting of seven tet operator sequences followed by the minimal CMV promoter
   7267..7347    +  intron         chimeric intron (fragment): chimera between introns from human β-globin and immunoglobulin heavy chain genes
   7365..7391    +  ncRNA          5' miR-155: sequence upstream of the precursor of mouse miR-155 microRNA (Uva et al., 2013) miRNA
   7417..7458    +  ncRNA          3' miR-155: sequence downstream of the precursor of mouse miR-155 microRNA (Uva et al., 2013) miRNA
   7500..7550    +  intron         chimeric intron (fragment): chimera between introns from human β-globin and immunoglobulin heavy chain genes
   7555..7582    +  misc_feature   MCS (fragment): multiple cloning site
   7599..7877    +  CDS            FRB*: T2098L mutant of FKBP-rapamycin binding domain of human FRAP binds synthetic ligands such as AP21967
   7896..8603    +  CDS            mCherry: mCherry is a basic (constitutively fluorescent) red fluorescent protein published in 2004, derived from Discosoma sp.. It is reported to be a very rapidly-maturing monomer with low acid sensitivity.
   8613..10787   +  CDS            MAD1L1: MD1L1_HUMAN - Also known as MAD1, TXBP181. Experimental evidence at protein level: Swiss-Prot protein existence level 1. [Isoform 3]: Sequesters MAD2L1 in the cytoplasm preventing its function as an activator of the mitotic spindle assembly checkpoint (SAC) resulting in SAC impairment and chromosomal instability in hepatocellular carcinomas. From Homo sapiens (Human).
  10819..10884   +  CDS            HBB (fragment): HBB_PONPY - Experimental evidence at transcript level: Swiss-Prot protein existence level 2. Involved in oxygen transport from the lung to the various peripheral tissues. From Pongo pygmaeus (Bornean orangutan).
  10955..11010   +  polyA_signal   β-globin poly(A) signal: rabbit β-globin polyadenylation signal (Gil and Proudfoot, 1987)
  11371..11404   -  protein_bind   loxP: Cre-mediated recombination occurs in the 8-bp core sequence (GCATACAT). Cre recombinase
  11417..11538   +  polyA_signal   SV40 poly(A) signal: SV40 polyadenylation signal
  11557..11575   -  promoter       T3 promoter: promoter for bacteriophage T3 RNA polymerase
  11618..11640   -  protein_bind   lac operator (fragment): The lac repressor binds to the lac operator to inhibit transcription in E. coli. This inhibition can be relieved by adding lactose or isopropyl-β-D-thiogalactopyranoside (IPTG). lac repressor encoded by lacI
  11644..11674   -  promoter       lac promoter: promoter for the E. coli lac operon
  11689..11710   -  protein_bind   CAP binding site: CAP binding activates transcription in the presence of cAMP. E. coli catabolite activator protein
  11723..11815   -  CDS            lacI (fragment): lac repressor; lacI; The lac repressor binds to the lac operator to inhibit transcription in E. coli. This inhibition can be relieved by adding lactose or isopropyl-β-D-thiogalactopyranoside (IPTG).
  11998..12586   -  rep_origin     ori: high-copy-number ColE1/pMB1/pBR322/pUC origin of replication
  12757..13617   -  CDS            AmpR: β-lactamase; bla; confers resistance to ampicillin, carbenicillin, and related antibiotics
  13618..13722   -  promoter       AmpR promoter: bla
