[The description below was written by a language model from this plasmid's Addgene catalogue record and pLannotate feature annotations shown in this document.]
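Description:
pERB130 is a 13.7 kb mammalian expression plasmid built on an "inducible knockdown/cDNA RMCE" backbone. It is propagated in E. coli at high copy from a ColE1/pUC-type origin under ampicillin selection. The mammalian payload lies between a lox2272 site and a loxP site. Because these two sites are incompatible with each other, Cre can exchange the whole cassette into a matching pre-engineered genomic locus (recombinase-mediated cassette exchange) rather than relying on random integration.

Three expression units sit between the lox sites. The first encodes human Mis12 fused to EGFP and three tandem FKBP12 repeats, one of which was annotated as the F36V variant by the automated tool. This is followed by an EMCV IRES, a puromycin resistance gene and the bGH polyadenylation signal. No promoter is annotated upstream of this unit, which begins just inside the lox2272 site, so expression may depend on a promoter at the acceptor locus, although the record does not say so. A chimeric intron ahead of the Mis12 coding sequence carries miR-155 flanking arms, which probably house the listed FKBP-targeted miRNA meant to deplete endogenous FKBP. The second unit, in the opposite orientation, uses the UbC promoter to drive rtTA3. The third unit is a tight TRE promoter with a similar intron/miR-155 scaffold, driving FRB (T2098L)-mCherry-Mad1 with a β-globin polyadenylation signal, so this fusion is doxycycline inducible.

Together these parts form a chemically induced dimerization system. Mis12-GFP-FKBP is constitutively anchored at kinetochores, and a rapamycin-type dimerizer recruits FRB-mCherry-Mad1 to it. The construct was used to test whether placing Mad1 on metaphase kinetochores reactivates the mitotic checkpoint.
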