Addgene plasmid #58284: pERB130
Purpose: const. Mis12-GFP-FKBP3; ind. FRB-mCH-Mad1
Depositing lab: Michael Lampson. Depositing organization: University of Pennsylvania. Publication: Recruitment of Mad1 to metaphase kinetochores is sufficient to reactivate the mitotic checkpoint. Ballister ER, Riegman M, Lampson MA. J Cell Biol. 2014 Mar 17;204(6):901-8. doi: 10.1083/jcb.201311113. PubMed 24637323.
Backbone
  Vector backbone: inducible knockdown/cDNA RMCE
  Vector type: Mammalian Expression
Growth in bacteria
  Bacterial resistance: Ampicillin, 100 μg/mL
  Growth temperature: 37°C
  Growth strain: DH5alpha
  Copy number: High Copy
Gene/Insert 1
  Gene/Insert name: Mis12-GFP-FKBPx3 (alt name: pERB130)
  Species: H. sapiens (human)
  Tag / fusion protein: GFP
Gene/Insert 2
  Gene/Insert name: inducible FRB-mCh-Mad1
  Species: H. sapiens (human)
  Tag / fusion protein: mCherry
Gene/Insert 3
  Gene/Insert name: FKBP-targeted miRNA
  Species: H. sapiens (human)
Terms and licenses: Academic/Nonprofit Terms; Industry Terms: Not Available to Industry
How to cite: pERB130 was a gift from Michael Lampson (Addgene plasmid # 58284 ; http://n2t.net/addgene:58284 ; RRID:Addgene_58284)
