>Addgene plasmid #58284 | pERB130 | addgene partial sequence | sequence record 102076 | EGFP-N 5'-CGTCGCCGTCCAGCTCGACCAG-3'
GCTCACCATGGTGGCGACTGCTAGCATAGATATTTTCAGTCGTTTCGATTCCTTTTCCACATTGTCTCTA
ATGTTCTGTAGTTTTCTGGAGTTCTGAACCAGGGATACTAAACTCTCCCTAAAATCACTAGTCCCATGAT
CTCTGCCAACATTATGAAGCTCATCAAAGAAAGTCAACGTCTGTTTGAGTTTGGCCTGAACAATTTTTTG
CTCTTCTAATTCTGCAAGAAGGGCCTGCTTAGTACATAATTCAGTCTTGTACTTCTCCTGTAACTGTTCA
ATTTCTTTCTGGAGATGCTGAAAATCTTCCTCACTATAAGGTGTCTCCTTACATTTATCTTCAGGAAGCA
AGATGTTTGAGGGAATACGTAAAATCAGCTGCAAAAACAGTTGCTCCATTTTGCTAAAAAGGTTATCAAA
ATGTCCTTTCATGAAGCAAAGAAACTTCTCTGTGCATTTGCGAATCTGCACTGGGCTAATGTCACAGTCT
GGGATGCCATCCAGCTTCTTCAGAATAACCTGTTCAACGGCCTGCATCACTTCAAATAGGTAGTCTTGAA
ATGCAATGTAGATCCGAAGCATGCACGTTTGTGGCGTGAAGCCAAAGAACTGGGCCTCGTAGGTCATTGG
ATCCACAGACATGGTGGCGCGCCGGTGGATCCCGGGCCCGCGGTACCGACACCTGTGGAGAGAAAGGCAA
AGTGGATGTCAGTAAGACCAATAGGTGCCTATCTGGTCCACGCGTATGCGATATCAGCAGCTAGCGCCGA
ATTCGGCCATTTGTTCCATGTGAGTGCTAGTAACAGGCCTTGTGTCCTGATATGGATTCATGCACATGGT
CAGTCAGT
