>Addgene plasmid #58284 | pERB130 | addgene partial sequence | sequence record 102077 | EGFP-C 5'-CATGGTCCTGCTGGAGTTCGTG-3'
TGGTGAATTCTCTAGAGGAGTGCAGGTGGAAACCATCTCCCCAGGAGACGGGCGCACCTTCCCCAAGCGC
GGCCAGACCTGCGTGGTGCACTACACCGGGATGCTTGAAGATGGAAAGAAATTTGATTCCTCCCGGGACA
GAAACAAGCCCTTTAAGTTTATGCTAGGCAAGCAGGAGGTGATCCGAGGCTGGGAAGAAGGGGTTGCCCA
GATGAGTGTGGGTCAGAGAGCCAAACTGACTATATCTCCAGATTATGCCTATGGTGCCACTGGGCACCCA
GGCATCATCCCACCACATGCCACTCTCGTCTTCGATGTGGAGCTTCTAAAACTGGAAACTAGAGGCGTGC
AGGTCGAGACCATCAGCCCCGGCGACGGCCGCACCTTTCCCAAGAGAGGCCAGACTTGCGTGGTCCACTA
CACCGGCATGCTGGAGGACGGCAAGAAGTTCGACAGCAGCCGCGACCGCAACAAGCCCTTCAAGTTCATG
CTGGGCAAACAGGAAGTGATCCGCGGCTGGGAGGAAGGCGTGGCTCAGATGAGCGTGGGGCAGCGGGCCA
AGCTGACCATCAGCCCCGACTATGCCTACGGCGCCACCGGCCACCCCGGCATCATCCCCCCCCACGCCAC
CCTGGTGTTCGACGTGGAGCTGCTGAAGCTGGAGACTAGTGAATTCGGAGTGCAGGTGGAAACCATCTCC
CCAGGAGAC
