>Addgene plasmid #58284 | pERB130 | addgene partial sequence | sequence record 105649 | rb_glob_PA_term-R 5'-CCCATATGTCCTTCCGAGTG-3'
TTTCCTTTATTAGCCAGAAGTCAGATGCTCAAGGGGCTTCATGATGTCCCCATAATTTTTGGCAGAGGGA
AAAAGATCTCAGTGGTATTTGTGAGCCAGGGCATTGGCCACACCAGCCACCACCTTCTGATAGGCAGCCT
GCACCTGAGTGTTTACTTGTACATCATAGGGATCCCTACGCCACGGTCTGGCGGCTGAAGAGCTCGAGGG
TGAGCGAGCTGAGGAAGGCAGGGATGCTGTCCTGGCGCCGCAGGTGCACCTCGATGAGCTCGCCCACGGT
GTGTGAGAACTCTGTCTCCAGTAGCTGCATCTTGGAACCCGAGGGGCTGGTGGCCTTGAAGATGAGGCAG
TCGCCTGGGTGCTCGGCGTACAGCGAGGTCAGCCGGTACTGGTTCTCCGTGGTGATGTCGATCTGGTAGC
CGGTGAGCGTGTAGCAGGCCTTGCGGAACTCCTGGATCTTGGTCTGGAAAACCTCCTTGAGCCGCTGGTT
CTTCAGCTCGGCACTCTCCACCTGCTTCTTCAGCTCTGCCACCTCCTTGGACGATGGCAGACTCGCGGCG
GCAGCCTCAAGGTCGGCTGGGACGGTGCCTCCTCTCTCCATGGCGCGCAGGAGCCCGCGCAGTCGCTCGC
ACTCCGCCTGCAGCTGGCTGTGGTCCTCGTGCAGGCGCTGCCTGGCCACACTGGTGGGGTTCAGGCTCAT
GTGCAGCACTTTGGTCCTGCTCTGGTCATAGTCACCCTGCAGAGCTCGCCGCTCCAGCTGTGCCTCCAGC
ATCCTC
