>Addgene plasmid #58284 | pERB130 | addgene partial sequence | sequence record 105651 | mCherry-F 5'-ccccgtaatgcagaagaaga-3'
GAGGACGGCGCCCTGAAGGGCGAGATCAAGCAGAGGCTGAAGCTGAAGGACGGCGGCCACTACGACGCTG
AGGTCAAGACCACCTACAAGGCCAAGAAGCCCGTGCAGCTGCCCGGCGCCTACAACGTCAACATCAAGTT
GGACATCACCTCCCACAACGAGGACTACACCATCGTGGAACAGTACGAACGCGCCGAGGGCCGCCACTCC
ACCGGCGGCATGGACGAGCTGTATAAGGCCAGCCTGATGGAAGACCTGGGGGAAAACACCATGGTTTTAT
CCACCCTGAGATCTTTGAACAACTTCATCTCTCAGCGTGTGGAGGGAGGCTCTGGACTGGATATTTCTAC
CTCGGCCCCAGGTTCTCTGCAGATGCAGTACCAGCAGAGCATGCAGCTGGAGGAAAGAGCAGAGCAGATC
CGTTCGAAGTCCCACCTCATCCAGGTGGAGCGGGAGAAAATGCAGATGGAGCTGAGTCACAAGAGGGCTC
GAGTGGAGCTGGAGAGAGCAGCCAGCACCAGTGCCAGGAACTACGAGCGTGAGGTCGACCGCAACCAGGA
GCTCCTGACGCGCATCCGGCAGCTTCAGGAGCGGGAGGCCGGGGCGGAGGAGAAGATGCAGGAGCAGCTG
GAGCGCAACAGGCAGTGTCAGCAGAACTTGGATGCTGCCAGCAAGAGGCTGCGTGAGAAAGAGGACAGTC
TGGCCCAGGCTGGCGAGACCATC
